>Addgene plasmid #208360 | pEGFP-ORP8-H514A-H515A | addgene full sequence | sequence record 429910 | Addgene NGS Result
GAGCTTGGTGGAACAGTCAATATTACATGTCAAAAAACTGGATACAGTGCAATACTTGAATTTAAACTAA
AGCCATTCCTAGGGAGTAGTGACTGTGTTAATCAAATATCAGGGAAACTTAAACTGGGAAAAGAAGTCCT
AGCTACTTTGGAAGGTCATTGGGATAGTGAAGTTTTTATTACTGATAAAAAGACTGATAATTCAGAGGTT
TTCTGGAATCCAACACCTGACATTAAGCAATGGAGATTAATAAGGCACACTGTAAAATTTGAAGAACAGG
GAGATTTTGAATCAGAGAAACTCTGGCAACGGGTAACTCGAGCCATAAATGCCAAAGACCAAACTGAAGC
TACCCAAGAGAAGTATGTTTTGGAAGAAGCTCAAAGACAAGCTGCCAGGGATCGGAAAACAAAAAATGAA
GAGTGGTCTTGCAAATTATTTGAACTTGATCCACTCACAGGAGAATGGCATTACAAGTTTGCAGATACCC
GACCATGGGACCCACTTAATGATATGATACAGTTTGAAAAAGATGGTGTTATTCAGACCAAAGTGAAACA
TCGTACTCCAATGGTTAGCGTCCCCAAAATGAAACATAAGCCAACCAGGCAACAGAAGAAAGTAGCAAAA
GGCTATTCCTCCCCAGAACCTGACATTCAAGACTCCTCTGGAAGTGAAGCTCAATCAGTAAAACCAAGTA
CAAGAAGAAAGAAAGGAATAGAACTGGGAGACATTCAGAGTTCCATCGAATCTATAAAACAAACACAGGA
AGAAATTAAAAGAAATATTATGGCTCTTCGAAATCATTTAGTTTCAAGCACACCGGCCACGGATTATTTT
CTGCAACAAAAAGACTACTTCATCATTTTCCTCCTGATTTTGCTTCAAGTCATAATAAACTTCATGTTCA
AGTAGGTCGACGGTACCGCGGGCCCGGGATCCACCGGATCTAGATAACTGATCATAATCAGCCATACCAC
ATTTGTAGAGGTTTTACTTGCTTTAAAAAACCTCCCACACCTCCCCCTGAACCTGAAACATAAAATGAAT
GCAATTGTTGTTGTTAACTTGTTTATTGCAGCTTATAATGGTTACAAATAAAGCAATAGCATCACAAATT
TCACAAATAAAGCATTTTTTTCACTGCATTCTAGTTGTGGTTTGTCCAAACTCATCAATGTATCTTAACG
CGTAAATTGTAAGCGTTAATATTTTGTTAAAATTCGCGTTAAATTTTTGTTAAATCAGCTCATTTTTTAA
CCAATAGGCCGAAATCGGCAAAATCCCTTATAAATCAAAAGAATAGACCGAGATAGGGT
[37 nt withheld, positions 1320-1356]
AAAGAACGTGGACTCCAACGTCAAAGG
[49 nt withheld, positions 1384-1432]
T
[91 nt withheld, positions 1434-1524]
G
[124 nt withheld, positions 1526-1649]
CAGGTGGCACTTTTCGGGGAAATGTGCGCGGAACCCCTATTTGTTTATTTTTCTAAATACATTCAAATAT
GTATCCGCTCATGAGACAATAACCCTGATAAATGCTTCAATAATATTGAAAAAGGAAGAGTCCTGAGGCG
GAAAGAACCAGCTGTGGAATGTGTGTCAGTTAGGGTGTGGAAAGTCCCCAGGCTCCCCAGCAGGCAGAAG
TATGCAAAGCATGCATCTCAATTAGTCAGCAACCAGGTGTGGAAAGTCCCCAGGCTCCCCAGCAGGCAGA
AGTATGCAAAGCATGCATCTCAATTAGTCAGCAACCATAGTCCCGCCCCTAACTCCGCCCATCCCGCCCC
TAACTCCGCCCAGTTCCGCCCATTCTCCGCCCCATGGCTGACTAATTTTTTTTATTTATGCAGAGGCCGA
GGCCGCCTCGGCCTCTGAGCTATTCCAGAAGTAGTGAGGAGGCTTTTTTGGAGGCCTAGGCTTTTGCAAA
GATCGATCAAGAGACAGGATGAGGATCGTTTCGCATGATTGAACAAGATGGATTGCACGCAGGTTCTCCG
GCCGCTTGGGTGGAGAGGCTATTCGGCTATGACTGGGCACAACAGACAATCGGCTGCTCTGATGCCGCCG
TGTTCCGGCTGTCAGCGCAGGGGCGCCCGGTTCTTTTTGTCAAGACCGACCTGTCCGGTGCCCTGAATGA
ACTGCAAGACGAGGCAGCGCGGCTATCGTGGCTGGCCACGACGGGCGTTCCTTGCGCAGCTGTGCTCGAC
GTTGTCACTGAAGCGGGAAGGGACTGGCTGCTATTGGGCGAAGTGCCGGGGCAGGATCTCCTGTCATCTC
ACCTTGCTCCTGCCGAGAAAGTATCCATCATGGCTGATGCAATGCGGCGGCTGCATACGCTTGATCCGGC
TACCTGCCCATTCGACCACCAAGCGAAACATCGCATCGAGCGAGCACGTACTCGGATGGAAGCCGGTCTT
GTCGATCAGGATGATCTGGACGAAGAGCATCAGGGGCTCGCGCCAGCCGAACTGTTCGCCAGGCTCAAGG
CGAGCATGCCCGACGGCGAGGATCTCGTCGTGACCCATGGCGATGCCTGCTTGCCGAATATCATGGTGGA
AAATGGCCGCTTTTCTGGATTCATCGACTGTGGCCGGCTGGGTGTGGCGGACCGCTATCAGGACATAGCG
TTGGCTACCCGTGATATTGCTGAAGAGCTTGGCGGCGAATGGGCTGACCGCTTCCTCGTGCTTTACGGTA
TCGCCGCTCCCGATTCGCAGCGCATCGCCTTCTATCGCCTTCTTGACGAGTTCTTCTGAGCGGGACTCTG
GGGTTCGAAATGACCGACCAAGCGACGCCCAACCTGCCATCACGAGATTTCGATTCCACCGCCGCCTTCT
ATGAAAGGTTGGGCTTCGGAATCGTTTTCCGGGACGCCGGCTGGATGATCCTCCAGCGCGGGGATCTCAT
GCTGGAGTTCTTCGCCCACCCTAGGGGGAGGCTAACTGAAACACGGAAGGAGACAATACCGGAAGGAACC
CGCGCTATGACGGCAATAAAAAGACAGAATAAAACGCACGGTGTTGGGTCGTTTGTTCATAAACGCGGGG
TTCGGTCCCAGGGCTGGCACTCTGTCGATACCCCACCGAGACCCCATTGGGGCCAATACGCCCGCGTTTC
TTCCTTTTCCCCACCCCACCCCCCAAGTTCGGGTGAAGGCCCAGGGCTCGCAGCCAACGTCGGGGCGGCA
GGCCCTGCCATAGCCTCAGGTTACTCATATATACTTTAGATTGATTTAAAACTTCATTTTTAATTTAAAA
GGATCTAGGTGAAGATCCTTTTTGATAATCTCATGACCAAAATCCCTTAACGTGAGTTTTCGTTCCACTG
AGCGTCAGACCCCGTAGAAAAGATCAAAGGATCTTCTTGAGATCCTTTTTTTCTGCGCGTAATCTGCTGC
TTGCAAACAAAAAAACCACCGCTACCAGCGGTGGTTTGTTTGCCGGATCAAGAGCTACCAACTCTTTTTC
CGAAGGTAACTGGCTTCAGCAGAGCGCAGATACCAAATACTGTTCTTCTAGTGTAGCCGTAGTTAGGCCA
CCACTTCAAGAACTCTGTAGCACCGCCTACATACCTCGCTCTGCTAATCCTGTTACCAGTGGCTGCTGCC
AGTGGCGATAAGTCGTGTCTTACCGGGTTGGACTCAAGACGATAGTTACCGGATAAGGCGCAGCGGTCGG
GCTGAACGGGGGGTTCGTGCACACAGCCCAGCTTGGAGCGAACGACCTACACCGAACTGAGATACCTACA
GCGTGAGCTATGAGAAAGCGCCACGCTTCCCGAAGGGAGAAAGGCGGACAGGTATCCGGTAAGCGGCAGG
GTCGGAACAGGAGAGCGCACGAGGGAGCTTCCAGGGGGAAACGCCTGGTATCTTTATAGTCCTGTCGGGT
TTCGCCACCTCTGACTTGAGCGTCGATTTTTGTGATGCTCGTCAGGGGGGCGGAGCCTATGGAAAAACGC
CAGCAACGCGGCCTTTTTACGGTTCCTGGCCTTTTGCTGGCCTTTTGCTCACATGTTCTTTCCTGCGTTA
TCCCCTGATTCTGTGGATAACCGTATTACCGCCATGCATTAGTTATTAATAGTAATCAATTACGGGGTCA
TTAGTTCATAGCCCATATATGGAGTTCCGCGTTACATAACTTACGGTAAATGGCCCGCCTGGCTGACCGC
CCAACGACCCCCGCCCATTGACGTCAATAATGACGTATGTTCCCATAGTAACGCCAATAGGGACTTTCCA
TTGACGTCAATGGGTGGAGTATTTACGGTAAACTGCCCACTTGGCAGTACATCAAGTGTATCATATGCCA
AGTACGCCCCCTATTGACGTCAATGACGGTAAATGGCCCGCCTGGCATTATGCCCAGTACATGACCTTAT
GGGACTTTCCTACTTGGCAGTACATCTACGTATTAGTCATCGCTATTACCATGGTGATGCGGTTTTGGCA
GTACATCAATGGGCGTGGATAGCGGTTTGACTCACGGGGATTTCCAAGTCTCCACCCCATTGACGTCAAT
GGGAGTTTGTTTTGGCACCAAAATCAACGGGACTTTCCAAAATGTCGTAACAACTCCGCCCCATTGACGC
AAATGGGCGGTAGGCGTGTACGGTGGGAGGTCTATATAAGCAGAGCTGGTTTAGTGAACCGTCAGATCCG
CTAGCGCTACCGGTCGCCACCATGGTGAGCAAGGGCGAGGAGCTGTTCACCGGGGTGGTGCCCATCCTGG
TCGAGCTGGACGGCGACGTAAACGGCCACAAGTTCAGCGTGTCCGGCGAGGGCGAGGGCGATGCCACCTA
CGGCAAGCTGACCCTGAAGTTCATCTGCACCACCGGCAAGCTGCCCGTGCCCTGGCCCACCCTCGTGACC
ACCCTGACCTACGGCGTGCAGTGCTTCAGCCGCTACCCCGACCACATGAAGCAGCACGACTTCTTCAAGT
CCGCCATGCCCGAAGGCTACGTCCAGGAGCGCACCATCTTCTTCAAGGACGACGGCAACTACAAGACCCG
CGCCGAGGTGAAGTTCGAGGGCGACACCCTGGTGAACCGCATCGAGCTGAAGGGCATCGACTTCAAGGAG
GACGGCAACATCCTGGGGCACAAGCTGGAGTACAACTACAACAGCCACAACGTCTATATCATGGCCGACA
AGCAGAAGAACGGCATCAAGGTGAACTTCAAGATCCGCCACAACATCGAGGACGGCAGCGTGCAGCTCGC
CGACCACTACCAGCAGAACACCCCCATCGGCGACGGCCCCGTGCTGCTGCCCGACAACCACTACCTGAGC
ACCCAGTCCGCCCTGAGCAAAGACCCCAACGAGAAGCGCGATCACATGGTCCTGCTGGAGTTCGTGACCG
CCGCCGGGATCACTCTCGGCATGGACGAGCTGTACAAGTCCGGACTCAGATCTATGAGTCAGCGCCAAGG
AAAAGAAGCTTATCCAACGCCAACCAAAGATTTGCATCAGCCATCTCTTAGTCCAGCAAGTCCTCATAGC
CAGGGTTTTGAAAGAGGGAAGGAAGATATTTCTCAAAATAAAGATGAATCTTCACTTTCTATGTCAAAGA
GCAAGTCTGAATCTAAACTTTATAATGGCTCAGAGAAGGACAGTTCAACTTCAAGCAAACTCACAAAAAA
AGAATCTCTTAAGGTACAAAAGAAAAATTACCGAGAAGAAAAGAAAAGAGCCACAAAGGAGCTGCTCAGT
ACAATCACAGATCCTTCTGTTATTGTTATGGCTGATTGGTTAAAGATTCGTGGTACTCTAAAGAGCTGGA
CCAAGTTATGGTGTGTGTTGAAACCTGGGGTGCTACTGATCTATAAAACCCAAAAAAATGGTCAGTGGGT
AGGAACAGTTCTTCTGAATGCCTGTGAAATCATTGAACGTCCATCAAAAAAGGATGGCTTTTGTTTCAAA
CTTTTCCATCCTTTGGAGCAATCTATTTGGGCAGTGAAGGGTCCAAAAGGTGAAGCGGTTGGATCCATTA
CTCAACCCTTACCTAGCAGTTATTTGATCATCCGAGCTACTTCAGAGTCAGATGGAAGGTGCTGGATGGA
TGCTTTGGAGTTGGCTTTGAAATGTTCTAGTCTTCTTAAACGTACAATGATCAGAGAAGGAAAGGAACAT
GACCTGAGCGTTTCATCAGATAGCACACATGTGACTTTCTATGGCTTACTACGTGCTAACAATCTCCACA
GTGGTGATAACTTCCAGTTAAATGATAGTGAAATTGAACGACAACATTTTAAGGACCAAGATATGTATTC
TGATAAATCTGATAAAGAAAATGATCAAGAACATGATGAGTCTGATAATGAGGTGATGGGGAAAAGTGAA
GAAAGTGACACAGATACATCAGAAAGACAAGATGACTCATATATCGAACCTGAGCCTGTTGAGCCTTTAA
AGGAGACTACCTACACTGAACAGAGCCATGAAGAACTTGGAGAGGCAGGTGAGGCTTCTCAAACAGAAAC
TGTATCTGAAGAAAACAAAAGCCTTATCTGGACACTATTGAAACAAGTCCGTCCTGGCATGGACCTATCC
AAGGTGGTTCTGCCTACATTTATTTTGGAACCCCGTTCTTTCCTGGATAAACTTTCAGATTACTACTATC
ATGCAGATTTCCTATCTGAGGCAGCTCTTGAAGAAAATCCTTATTTCCGTTTGAAGAAAGTAGTGAAATG
GTATTTGTCAGGATTCTATAAAAAGCCAAAGGGACTGAAGAAACCTTATAATCCTATACTTGGCGAGACT
TTCCGTTGTTTATGGATTCATCCCAGAACAAACAGCAAAACTTTTTATATTGCTGAACAGGTGTCCGCTG
CTCCACCAATATCTGCCTTTTATGTTAGTAATCGAAAAGATGGATTTTGCCTTAGCGGTAGTATCCTGGC
TAAGTCTAAGTTTTATGGAAACTCATTATCTGCAATATTAGAGGGAGAAGCACGGTTAACTTTCTTGAAT
AGAGGTGAAGATTATGTAATGACAATGCCATACGCTCATTGTAAAGGAATTCTTTATGGTACAATGACAC
TG
Features (pLannotate 1.2.2; 15 found; start..end, strand, type, name):
    916..942     +  misc_feature   MCS (fragment): multiple cloning site
    959..1043    +  CDS            large T antigen (fragment): large T antigen from SV40 (simian virus 40)
   1066..1187    +  polyA_signal   SV40 poly(A) signal: SV40 polyadenylation signal
   1221..1649    -  rep_origin     f1 ori (sequence partly withheld): f1 bacteriophage origin of replication; arrow indicates direction of (+) strand synthesis
   1676..1780    +  promoter       AmpR promoter: bla
   1782..2139    +  promoter       SV40 promoter: SV40 enhancer and early promoter
   2174..2968    +  CDS            NeoR/KanR: aminoglycoside phosphotransferase from Tn5; aph(3')-II (or nptII); confers resistance to neomycin, kanamycin, and G418 (Geneticin®)
   2989..3141    +  CDS            ble (fragment): BLE_KLEPN - Experimental evidence at protein level: Swiss-Prot protein existence level 1. Binding protein with a strong affinity to the bleomycin family of antibiotics. Binds to CL990; an antimitotic-antibiotic compound. From Klebsiella pneumoniae.
   3200..3247    +  polyA_signal   HSV TK poly(A) signal: herpes simplex virus thymidine kinase polyadenylation signal (Cole and Stacy, 1985)
   3338..3354    -  polyA_signal   bGH poly(A) signal (fragment): bovine growth hormone polyadenylation signal
   3576..4164    +  rep_origin     ori: high-copy-number ColE1/pMB1/pBR322/pUC origin of replication
   4339..4642    +  enhancer       CMV enhancer: human cytomegalovirus immediate early enhancer
   4643..4846    +  promoter       CMV promoter: human cytomegalovirus (CMV) immediate early promoter
   4891..5607    +  CDS            EGFP: EGFP is a basic (constitutively fluorescent) green fluorescent protein published in 1996, derived from Aequorea victoria. It is reported to be a rapidly-maturing weak dimer with moderate acid sensitivity.
   5623..912     +  CDS            OSBPL8 (across the origin): OSBL8_HUMAN - Also known as KIAA1451 From Homo sapiens (Human).
