[The description below was written by a language model from this plasmid's Addgene catalogue record and pLannotate feature annotations shown in this document.]
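Description:
pEGFP-ORP8-H514A-H515A is a mammalian expression plasmid built on the Clontech pEGFP-C1 backbone, with a total size of 7,251 bp. It carries a human OSBPL8 (ORP8) cDNA cloned between the BglII and ApaI sites of the multiple cloning site, in frame downstream of EGFP, so that the protein is produced with a fluorescent tag at its N terminus. Transcription of the fusion is driven by the human cytomegalovirus immediate early enhancer and promoter and is terminated by the SV40 polyadenylation signal that follows the remaining MCS sequence. In the sequenced record the OSBPL8 coding region spans the numbering origin of the circular map, beginning shortly after EGFP. The insert carries two adjacent histidine-to-alanine substitutions (H514A and H515A), introduced by site-directed mutagenesis using the parental wild-type pEGFP-ORP8 plasmid as template. The record does not spell out the functional consequence of these changes.

The plasmid replicates at high copy in E. coli from a pUC-type ColE1 origin and also contains an f1 origin for single-stranded DNA production. A single Tn5 aminoglycoside phosphotransferase gene serves both hosts: a bacterial bla-type promoter drives it for kanamycin selection in bacteria, while the SV40 enhancer/early promoter and the HSV TK polyadenylation signal allow G418 selection of stably transfected mammalian cells. The short large T antigen, ble and bGH poly(A) fragments in the annotation appear to be partial matches within backbone sequence rather than functional elements. The construct is intended for expressing and imaging the mutant ORP8 in mammalian cells. It was deposited with a study of ORP8-mediated lipid exchange at endoplasmic reticulum–phagosome contact sites, where it would naturally be compared with the wild-type fusion.
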