Addgene plasmid #208360: pEGFP-ORP8-H514A-H515A
Purpose: Mammalian expression of fluorescent N-terminally tagged H514A-H515A mutant of ORP8
Depositing lab: Paula Nunes-Hasler. Depositing organization: University of Geneva. Publication: Sec22b regulates phagosome maturation by promoting ORP8-mediated lipid exchange at endoplasmic reticulum-phagosome contact sites. Criado Santos N, Bouvet S, Cruz Cobo M, Mandavit M, Bermont F, Castelbou C, Mansour F, Azam M, Giordano F, Nunes-Hasler P. Commun Biol. 2023 Oct 4;6(1):1008. doi: 10.1038/s42003-023-05382-0. PubMed 37794132.
Backbone
  Vector backbone: pEGFP-C1
  Backbone manufacturer: Clontech
  Backbone size w/o insert (bp): 3975
  Total vector size (bp): 7251
  Vector type: Mammalian Expression
  Selectable markers: Neomycin (select with G418)
Growth in bacteria
  Bacterial resistance: Kanamycin, 50 μg/mL
  Growth temperature: 37°C
  Growth strain: DH5alpha
  Copy number: High Copy
Gene/Insert
  Gene/Insert name: ORP8 (alt names: OSBPL8; ORP8S)
  Species: H. sapiens (human)
  Insert size (bp): 3276
  Mutation: H514A-H515A
  GenBank ID: NM_001319652
  Entrez Gene: OSBPL8 (a.k.a. MST120, MSTP120, ORP8, OSBP10)
  Promoter: CMV
  Tag / fusion protein: EGFP (N terminal on backbone)
  Cloning method: Restriction Enzyme; 5′ cloning site BglII (not destroyed); 3′ cloning site ApaI (not destroyed)
  Sequencing primers: 5′ GTCCTGCTGGAGTTCGTG; 3′ CAGCCATCTCTTAGTCCAGC
Resource information
  A portion of this plasmid was derived from a plasmid made by: Francesca Giordano
Terms and licenses: Academic/Nonprofit Terms; Industry Terms: Not Available to Industry
Depositor comments: Original plasmid was generated in the laboratory of co-author Dr. Francesca Giordano, INSERM Paris-Saclay (Ref: Galmes et al. 2016 EMBO Rep. 2016 Jun; 17(6): 800–810. doi: 10.15252/embr.201541108). It was cloned into BglII and ApaI sites in the pEGFP-C1 vector (Clontech) from cDNA. The plasmid here was generated by site directed mutagenesis using the pEGFP-ORP8 construct as a template.
How to cite: pEGFP-ORP8-H514A-H515A was a gift from Paula Nunes-Hasler (Addgene plasmid # 208360 ; http://n2t.net/addgene:208360 ; RRID:Addgene_208360)
